>Addgene plasmid #164477 | psfGFP-LAMP1-mCherry (pHLARE) | addgene full sequence | sequence record 324281 | Addgene NGS Result
TAGTTATTAATAGTAATCAATTACGGGGTCATTAGTTCATAGCCCATATATGGAGTTCCGCGTTACATAA
CTTACGGTAAATGGCCCGCCTGGCTGACCGCCCAACGACCCCCGCCCATTGACGTCAATAATGACGTATG
TTCCCATAGTAACGCCAATAGGGACTTTCCATTGACGTCAATGGGTGGAGTATTTACGGTAAACTGCCCA
CTTAGCAGTACATCAAGTGTATCATATGCCAAGTACGCCCCCTATTGACGTCAATGACGGTAAATGGCCC
GCCTGGCATTATGCCCAGTACATGACCTTATGGGACTTTCCTACTTGGCAGTACATCTACGTATTAGTCA
TCGCTATTACCATGGTGATGCGGTTTTGGCAGTACATCAATGGGCGTGGATAGCGGTTTGACTCACGGGG
ATTTCCAAGTCTCCACCCCATTGACGTCAATGGGAGTTTGTTTTGGCACCAAAATCAACGGGACTTTCCA
AAATGTCGTAACAACTCCGCCCCATTGACGCAAATGGGCGGTAGGCGTGTACGGTGGGAGGTCTATATAA
GCAGAGCTGGTTTAGTGAACCGTCAGATCCGCTAGCGCTACCGGACTCAGATCTCGAGCGCCACCATGGA
CAGCAAAGGTTCGTCGCAGAAAGGGTCCCGCCTGCTCCTGCTGCTGGTGGTGTCAAATCTACTCTTGTGC
CAGGGTGTGGTCTCCAGCAAGGGCGAGGAGCTGTTCACCGGGGTGGTGCCCATCCTGGTCGAGCTGGACG
GCGACGTAAACGGCCACAAGTTCAGCGTGCGCGGCGAGGGCGAGGGCGATGCCACCAACGGCAAGCTGAC
CCTGAAGTTCATCTGCACCACCGGCAAGCTGCCCGTGCCCTGGCCCACCCTCGTGACCACCCTGACCTAC
GGCGTGCAGTGCTTCAGCCGCTACCCCGACCACATGAAGCGCCACGACTTCTTCAAGTCCGCCATGCCCG
AAGGCTACGTCCAGGAGCGCACCATCAGCTTCAAGGACGACGGCACCTACAAGACCCGCGCCGAGGTGAA
GTTCGAGGGCGACACCCTGGTGAACCGCATCGAGCTGAAGGGCATCGACTTCAAGGAGGACGGCAACATC
CTGGGGCACAAGCTGGAGTACAACTTCAACAGCCACAACGTCTATATCACCGCCGACAAGCAGAAGAACG
GCATCAAGGCCAACTTCAAGATCCGCCACAACGTGGAGGACGGCAGCGTGCAGCTCGCCGACCACTACCA
GCAGAACACCCCCATCGGCGACGGCCCCGTGCTGCTGCCCGACAACCACTACCTGAGCACCCAGTCCGTG
CTGAGCAAAGACCCCAACGAGAAGCGCGACCACATGGTCCTGCTGGAGTTCGTGACCGCCGCCGGGATCA
CTCACGGCATGGACGAGCTGTACAAGTCCGGATTGAGCGCCACCGCCCCAGCACTGTTCGAGGTGAAAGA
CAACAACGGCACAGCGTGTATAATGGCCAGCTTCTCTGCCTCCTTTCTGACCACCTATGAGGCTGGACAT
GTTTCTAAGGTCTCGAATATGACCCTGCCAGCCTCTGCAGAAGTCCTGAAGAATAGCAGCTCTTGTGGTG
AAAAGAATGCTTCTGAGCCCACCCTCGCAATCACCTTTGGAGAAGGATATTTACTGAAACTCACCTTCAC
AAAAAACACAACACGTTACAGTGTCCAGCACATGTATTTCACATATAACCTGTCAGACACACAATTCTTT
CCCAATGCCAGCTCCAAAGGGCCCGACACTGTGGATTCCACAACTGACATCAAGGCAGACATCAACAAAA
CATACCGATGTGTCAGCGACATCAGGGTCTACATGAAGAATGTGACCATTGTGCTCTGGGACGCTACTAT
CCAGGCCTACCTGCCGAGTAGCAACTTCAGCAAGGAAGAGACACGCTGCCCACAGGATCAACCTTCCCCA
ACTACTGGGCCACCCAGCCCCTCACCACCACTTGTGCCCACAAACCCCAGTGTGTCCAAGTACAATGTGA
CTGGTGACAATGGAACCTGCCTGCTGGCCTCTATGGCACTGCAACTCAACATCACCTACATGAAGAAGGA
CAACACGACTGTGACCAGAGCATTCAACATCAACCCAAGTGACAAATATAGTGGGACTTGCGGTGCCCAG
TTGGTGACCCTGAAGGTGGGGAACAAGAGCAGAGTCCTGGAGCTGCAGTTTGGGATGAATGCCACTTCTA
GCCTGTTTTTCCTGCAAGGAGTTCAGTTGAACATGACTCTTCCTGATGCCATAGAGCCCACGTTCAGCAC
CTCCAACTATTCCCTGAAAGCTCTTCAGGCCAGTGTCGGCAACTCATACAAGTGCAACAGTGAGGAGCAC
ATCTTTGTCAGCAAGGCGCTCGCCCTCAATGTCTTCAGCGTGCAAGTCCAGGCTTTCAGGGTAGAAAGTG
ACAGGTTTGGGTCTGTGGAAGAGTGTGTACAGGACGGTAACAACATGCTGATCCCCATTGCTGTGGGCGG
GGCCCTGGCAGGGCTGGTCCTCATCGTCCTCATCGCCTATCTCATCGGCAGGAAGAGGAGTCACGCGGGC
TATCAGACCATCTCGGAATTCGGCTCCACCGGCTCCACCGGCTCCACCGGCGCGGATCCACCGGTCGCCA
CCATGGTGAGCAAGGGCGAGGAGGATAACATGGCCATCATCAAGGAGTTCATGCGCTTCAAGGTGCACAT
GGAGGGCTCCGTGAACGGCCACGAGTTCGAGATCGAGGGCGAGGGCGAGGGCCGCCCCTACGAGGGCACC
CAGACCGCCAAGCTGAAGGTGACCAAGGGTGGCCCCCTGCCCTTCGCCTGGGACATCCTGTCCCCTCAGT
TCATGTACGGCTCCAAGGCCTACGTGAAGCACCCCGCCGACATCCCCGACTACTTGAAGCTGTCCTTCCC
CGAGGGCTTCAAGTGGGAGCGCGTGATGAACTTCGAGGACGGCGGCGTGGTGACCGTGACCCAGGACTCC
TCCCTGCAGGACGGCGAGTTCATCTACAAGGTGAAGCTGCGCGGCACCAACTTCCCCTCCGACGGCCCCG
TAATGCAGAAGAAGACCATGGGCTGGGAGGCCTCCTCCGAGCGGATGTACCCCGAGGACGGCGCCCTGAA
GGGCGAGATCAAGCAGAGGCTGAAGCTGAAGGACGGCGGCCACTACGACGCTGAGGTCAAGACCACCTAC
AAGGCCAAGAAGCCCGTGCAGCTGCCCGGCGCCTACAACGTCAACATCAAGTTGGACATCACCTCCCACA
ACGAGGACTACACCATCGTGGAACAGTACGAACGCGCCGAGGGCCGCCACTCCACCGGCGGCATGGACGA
GCTGTACAAAGTAAGCGACTCTAGATCATAATCAGCCATACCACATTTGTAGAGGTTTTACTTGCTTTAA
AAAACCTCCCACACCTCCCCCTGAACCTGAAACATAAAATGAATGCAATTGTTGTTGTTAACTTGTTTAT
TGCAGCTTATAATGGTTACAAATAAAGCAATAGCATCACAAATTTCACAAATAAAGCATTTTTTTCACTG
CATTCTAGTTGTGGTTTGTCCAAACTCATCAATGTATCTTAAGGCGTAAATTGTAAGCGTTAATATTTTG
TTAAAATTCGCGTTAAATTTTTGTTAAATCAGCTCATTTTTTAACCAATAGGCCGAAATCGGCAAAATCC
CTTATAAATCAAAAGAATAGACCGAGATAGGGT
[37 nt withheld, positions 3744-3780]
AAAGAACGTGGACTCCAACGTCAAAGG
[49 nt withheld, positions 3808-3856]
T
[91 nt withheld, positions 3858-3948]
G
[124 nt withheld, positions 3950-4073]
CAGGTGGCACTTTTCGGGGAAATGTGCGCGGAACCCCTATTTGTTTATTTTTCTAAATACATTCAAATAT
GTATCCGCTCATGAGACAATAACCCTGATAAATGCTTCAATAATATTGAAAAAGGAAGAGTCCTGAGGCG
GAAAGAACCAGCTGTGGAATGTGTGTCAGTTAGGGTGTGGAAAGTCCCCAGGCTCCCCAGCAGGCAGAAG
TATGCAAAGCATGCATCTCAATTAGTCAGCAACCAGGTGTGGAAAGTCCCCAGGCTCCCCAGCAGGCAGA
AGTATGCAAAGCATGCATCTCAATTAGTCAGCAACCATAGTCCCGCCCCTAACTCCGCCCATCCCGCCCC
TAACTCCGCCCAGTTCCGCCCATTCTCCGCCCCATGGCTGACTAATTTTTTTTATTTATGCAGAGGCCGA
GGCCGCCTCGGCCTCTGAGCTATTCCAGAAGTAGTGAGGAGGCTTTTTTGGAGGCCTAGGCTTTTGCAAA
GATCGATCAAGAGACAGGATGAGGATCGTTTCGCATGATTGAACAAGATGGATTGCACGCAGGTTCTCCG
GCCGCTTGGGTGGAGAGGCTATTCGGCTATGACTGGGCACAACAGACAATCGGCTGCTCTGATGCCGCCG
TGTTCCGGCTGTCAGCGCAGGGGCGCCCGGTTCTTTTTGTCAAGACCGACCTGTCCGGTGCCCTGAATGA
ACTGCAAGACGAGGCAGCGCGGCTATCGTGGCTGGCCACGACGGGCGTTCCTTGCGCAGCTGTGCTCGAC
GTTGTCACTGAAGCGGGAAGGGACTGGCTGCTATTGGGCGAAGTGCCGGGGCAGGATCTCCTGTCATCTC
ACCTTGCTCCTGCCGAGAAAGTATCCATCATGGCTGATGCAATGCGGCGGCTGCATACGCTTGATCCGGC
TACCTGCCCATTCGACCACCAAGCGAAACATCGCATCGAGCGAGCACGTACTCGGATGGAAGCCGGTCTT
GTCGATCAGGATGATCTGGACGAAGAGCATCAGGGGCTCGCGCCAGCCGAACTGTTCGCCAGGCTCAAGG
CGAGCATGCCCGACGGCGAGGATCTCGTCGTGACCCATGGCGATGCCTGCTTGCCGAATATCATGGTGGA
AAATGGCCGCTTTTCTGGATTCATCGACTGTGGCCGGCTGGGTGTGGCGGACCGCTATCAGGACATAGCG
TTGGCTACCCGTGATATTGCTGAAGAGCTTGGCGGCGAATGGGCTGACCGCTTCCTCGTGCTTTACGGTA
TCGCCGCTCCCGATTCGCAGCGCATCGCCTTCTATCGCCTTCTTGACGAGTTCTTCTGAGCGGGACTCTG
GGGTTCGAAATGACCGACCAAGCGACGCCCAACCTGCCATCACGAGATTTCGATTCCACCGCCGCCTTCT
ATGAAAGGTTGGGCTTCGGAATCGTTTTCCGGGACGCCGGCTGGATGATCCTCCAGCGCGGGGATCTCAT
GCTGGAGTTCTTCGCCCACCCTAGGGGGAGGCTAACTGAAACACGGAAGGAGACAATACCGGAAGGAACC
CGCGCTATGACGGCAATAAAAAGACAGAATAAAACGCACGGTGTTGGGTCGTTTGTTCATAAACGCGGGG
TTCGGTCCCAGGGCTGGCACTCTGTCGATACCCCACCGAGACCCCATTGGGGCCAATACGCCCGCGTTTC
TTCCTTTTCCCCACCCCACCCCCCAAGTTCGGGTGAAGGCCCAGGGCTCGCAGCCAACGTCGGGGCGGCA
GGCCCTGCCATAGCCTCAGGTTACTCATATATACTTTAGATTGATTTAAAACTTCATTTTTAATTTAAAA
GGATCTAGGTGAAGATCCTTTTTGATAATCTCATGACCAAAATCCCTTAACGTGAGTTTTCGTTCCACTG
AGCGTCAGACCCCGTAGAAAAGATCAAAGGATCTTCTTGAGATCCTTTTTTTCTGCGCGTAATCTGCTGC
TTGCAAACAAAAAAACCACCGCTACCAGCGGTGGTTTGTTTGCCGGATCAAGAGCTACCAACTCTTTTTC
CGAAGGTAACTGGCTTCAGCAGAGCGCAGATACCAAATACTGTTCTTCTAGTGTAGCCGTAGTTAGGCCA
CCACTTCAAGAACTCTGTAGCACCGCCTACATACCTCGCTCTGCTAATCCTGTTACCAGTGGCTGCTGCC
AGTGGCGATAAGTCGTGTCTTACCGGGTTGGACTCAAGACGATAGTTACCGGATAAGGCGCAGCGGTCGG
GCTGAACGGGGGGTTCGTGCACACAGCCCAGCTTGGAGCGAACGACCTACACCGAACTGAGATACCTACA
GCGTGAGCTATGAGAAAGCGCCACGCTTCCCGAAGGGAGAAAGGCGGACAGGTATCCGGTAAGCGGCAGG
GTCGGAACAGGAGAGCGCACGAGGGAGCTTCCAGGGGGAAACGCCTGGTATCTTTATAGTCCTGTCGGGT
TTCGCCACCTCTGACTTGAGCGTCGATTTTTGTGATGCTCGTCAGGGGGGCGGAGCCTATGGAAAAACGC
CAGCAACGCGGCCTTTTTACGGTTCCTGGCCTTTTGCTGGCCTTTTGCTCACATGTTCTTTCCTGCGTTA
TCCCCTGATTCTGTGGATAACCGTATTACCGCCATGCAT
Features (pLannotate 1.2.2; 17 found; start..end, strand, type, name):
      1..364     +  enhancer       CMV enhancer: human cytomegalovirus immediate early enhancer
    365..568     +  promoter       CMV promoter: human cytomegalovirus (CMV) immediate early promoter
    591..619     +  misc_feature   MCS (fragment): multiple cloning site
    626..716     +  CDS            prolactin signal sequence (fragment): signal sequence from bovine prolactin
    716..1426    +  CDS            Superfolder GFP: Superfolder GFP is a basic (constitutively fluorescent) green fluorescent protein published in 2005, derived from Aequorea victoria. It is reported to be a very rapidly-maturing weak dimer.
   1444..2603    +  CDS            LAMP1 (fragment): rat lysosome-associated membrane glycoprotein 1
   2663..3370    +  CDS            mCherry: mCherry is a basic (constitutively fluorescent) red fluorescent protein published in 2004, derived from Discosoma sp.. It is reported to be a very rapidly-maturing monomer with low acid sensitivity.
   3384..3467    +  CDS            large T antigen (fragment): large T antigen from SV40 (simian virus 40)
   3490..3611    +  polyA_signal   SV40 poly(A) signal: SV40 polyadenylation signal
   3645..4073    -  rep_origin     f1 ori (sequence partly withheld): f1 bacteriophage origin of replication; arrow indicates direction of (+) strand synthesis
   4100..4204    +  promoter       AmpR promoter: bla
   4206..4563    +  promoter       SV40 promoter: SV40 enhancer and early promoter
   4598..5392    +  CDS            NeoR/KanR: aminoglycoside phosphotransferase from Tn5; aph(3')-II (or nptII); confers resistance to neomycin, kanamycin, and G418 (Geneticin®)
   5413..5565    +  CDS            ble (fragment): BLE_KLEPN - Experimental evidence at protein level: Swiss-Prot protein existence level 1. Binding protein with a strong affinity to the bleomycin family of antibiotics. Binds to CL990; an antimitotic-antibiotic compound. From Klebsiella pneumoniae.
   5624..5671    +  polyA_signal   HSV TK poly(A) signal: herpes simplex virus thymidine kinase polyadenylation signal (Cole and Stacy, 1985)
   5762..5778    -  polyA_signal   bGH poly(A) signal (fragment): bovine growth hormone polyadenylation signal
   6000..6588    +  rep_origin     ori: high-copy-number ColE1/pMB1/pBR322/pUC origin of replication
