[The description below was written by a language model from this plasmid's Addgene catalogue record and pLannotate feature annotations shown in this document.]
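Description:
psfGFP-LAMP1-mCherry (pHLARE) is a mammalian expression plasmid of about 6.7 kb built on the Clontech pmCherry-N1 backbone, encoding a genetically encoded ratiometric biosensor for lysosomal pH. It is propagated in E. coli through a high-copy ColE1/pUC-type origin and also carries an f1 phage origin. A single NeoR/KanR (Tn5 aminoglycoside phosphotransferase) gene serves both hosts: a bacterial bla-type promoter drives it for kanamycin selection, while the adjacent SV40 enhancer/early promoter and a downstream HSV TK polyadenylation signal allow G418 selection of stably transfected mammalian cells. The short "ble", "bGH poly(A)" and "large T antigen" hits in the annotation are small fragments and most likely backbone remnants rather than functional elements.

The payload is one open reading frame under the CMV immediate-early enhancer/promoter, terminated by the SV40 poly(A) signal. It begins with a bovine prolactin signal sequence, followed by superfolder GFP, then rat Lamp1 (annotated as a fragment, consistent with its native signal peptide having been replaced by the prolactin one, although the record does not state this), and finally mCherry at the C terminus. LAMP1 is a type I lysosomal membrane glycoprotein, so this arrangement is expected to place sfGFP on the lumenal side, exposed to the acidic lysosome interior, and mCherry on the cytosolic side. mCherry, noted in the annotation as having low acid sensitivity, provides a reference signal for sensor abundance, so the green-to-red ratio reports lumenal pH. The insert was assembled by Gibson cloning. The sensor is used for live-cell imaging of lysosomal pH, and the associated publication applied it to show decreased lysosome pH in cancer cells.
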