Addgene plasmid #164477: psfGFP-LAMP1-mCherry (pHLARE)
Purpose: Lysosomal pH biosensor consisting of sfGFP-rat Lamp1-mCherry.
Depositing lab: Diane Barber. Depositing organization: University of California, San Francisco (UCSF). Publication: pHLARE: A New Biosensor Reveals Decreased Lysosome pH in Cancer Cells. Webb BA, Aloisio FM, Charafeddine RA, Cook J, Wittmann T, Barber DL. Mol Biol Cell. 2020 Nov 25:mbcE20060383. doi: 10.1091/mbc.E20-06-0383. PubMed 33237838.
Backbone
  Vector backbone: pmCherry-N1
  Backbone manufacturer: Clontech
  Backbone size w/o insert (bp): 4000
  Total vector size (bp): 6700
  Vector type: Mammalian Expression
  Selectable markers: Neomycin (select with G418)
Growth in bacteria
  Bacterial resistance: Kanamycin, 50 μg/mL
  Growth temperature: 37°C
  Growth strain: DH5alpha
  Copy number: Unknown
Gene/Insert
  Gene/Insert name: LAMP1
  Species: R. norvegicus (rat)
  Insert size (bp): 2755
  Entrez Gene: Lamp1 (a.k.a. LGP120)
  Promoter: CMV
  Tag / fusion protein: mCherry (C terminal on insert); superfolder GFP (N terminal on insert)
  Cloning method: Gibson Cloning
  Sequencing primers: 5′ CMV-F, GFP-F, mCherry-R
Terms and licenses: Academic/Nonprofit Terms; Industry Terms: Not Available to Industry
How to cite: psfGFP-LAMP1-mCherry (pHLARE) was a gift from Diane Barber (Addgene plasmid # 164477 ; http://n2t.net/addgene:164477 ; RRID:Addgene_164477)
